Addgene plasmid #122804: pAC10084_pLX-Puro(1-180)-NpuDnaE(N)-IRES-TagBFP2
Purpose: Plasmid 84:Lentiviral vector encoding Puro(1-180)-NpuDnaE(N)and TagBFP2
Depositing lab: Albert Cheng. Publication: Split Selectable Markers. Jillette N, Du M, Cheng AW. bioRxiv 452979 10.1101/452979.
Backbone
  Vector backbone: pAC10094_pLX-DEST-IRES-TagBFP2 (Addgene# 122814)
  Vector type: Mammalian Expression, Lentiviral
  Selectable markers: Puro(1-180)-NpuDnaE(N)
Growth in bacteria
  Bacterial resistance: Ampicillin, 100 μg/mL
  Growth temperature: 30°C
  Growth strain: NEB Stable
  Copy number: Unknown
Gene/Insert
  Gene/Insert name: Puro(1-180)-NpuDnaE(N)
  Species: Synthetic
  Cloning method: Gateway Cloning
  Sequencing primers: 5′ CMV-Forward; 3′ IRES-R
Terms and licenses: Academic/Nonprofit Terms; Industry Terms: Not Available to Industry
Depositor comments: Please visit https://www.biorxiv.org/content/10.1101/452979v2 for BioRxiv preprint.
How to cite: pAC10084_pLX-Puro(1-180)-NpuDnaE(N)-IRES-TagBFP2 was a gift from Albert Cheng (Addgene plasmid # 122804)
