[The description below was written by a language model from this plasmid's Addgene catalogue record and pLannotate feature annotations shown in this document.]
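Description:
pAC10084_pLX-Puro(1-180)-NpuDnaE(N)-IRES-TagBFP2 is a 9,492 bp lentiviral mammalian expression plasmid made by Gateway recombination into the pLX-DEST-IRES-TagBFP2 destination backbone. It is propagated in E. coli through a high-copy ColE1/pUC-type origin with ampicillin resistance (AmpR), and it also carries an f1 origin, an SV40 origin and leftover lac/T7/T3 cloning-vector elements. The viral framework is of the third-generation, self-inactivating type. An RSV promoter fused to a truncated HIV-1 5' LTR drives genomic RNA production in packaging cells. It is followed by the Ψ packaging signal with a gag fragment, the RRE for Rev-dependent export, a cPPT/CTS, and a ΔU3 3' LTR with a downstream SV40 polyadenylation signal.

The payload lies between attB1 and attB2 downstream of a CMV enhancer/promoter. It consists of a synthetic fusion of the N-terminal portion of puromycin N-acetyltransferase (residues 1–180, annotated as a PuroR fragment) to the N-terminal half of the NpuDnaE split intein. The intein segment itself is not annotated in the feature table, but it presumably occupies the unannotated stretch before attB2. A V5 tag sequence sits just after attB2, though the record does not say whether it is read in frame. An EMCV IRES then allows translation of the blue fluorescent protein TagBFP2 from the same transcript, and a WPRE enhances expression. An hPGK promoter is also annotated upstream of the cPPT, and its role is not stated.

The construct belongs to a split selectable marker system. On its own the truncated puromycin resistance fragment is expected to be non-functional, and a partner vector carrying the complementary intein half and remaining marker fragment would permit protein trans-splicing to reconstitute resistance. A single drug could then select for co-transduced cells, with blue fluorescence marking delivery of this half.
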