Features (pLannotate 1.2.2; 32 found; start..end, strand, type, name):
     65..368     +  enhancer       CMV enhancer: human cytomegalovirus immediate early enhancer
    369..572     +  promoter       CMV promoter: human cytomegalovirus (CMV) immediate early promoter
    595..619     +  protein_bind   attB1: mutant version of attB; recombination site for the Gateway® BP reaction BP Clonase™
    640..1179    +  CDS            PuroR (fragment): puromycin N-acetyltransferase; pac from Streptomyces; confers resistance to puromycin
   1504..1528    -  protein_bind   attB2: mutant version of attB; recombination site for the Gateway® BP reaction BP Clonase™
   1530..1571    +  CDS            V5 tag: epitope tag from simian virus 5
   1610..2179    +  misc_feature   IRES2: internal ribosome entry site (IRES) of the encephalomyocarditis virus (EMCV)
   2179..2880    +  CDS            TagBFP: monomeric blue fluorescent protein mammalian codon-optimized
   2904..3492    +  misc_feature   WPRE: woodchuck hepatitis virus posttranscriptional regulatory element
   3543..3562    +  misc_feature   cPPT/CTS (fragment): central polypurine tract and central termination sequence of HIV-1
   3564..3797    +  LTR            3' LTR (ΔU3): self-inactivating 3' long terminal repeat (LTR) from HIV-1
   3875..3996    +  polyA_signal   SV40 poly(A) signal: SV40 polyadenylation signal
   4036..4171    +  rep_origin     SV40 ori: SV40 origin of replication
   4192..4210    -  promoter       T7 promoter: promoter for bacteriophage T7 RNA polymerase
   4218..4373    +  CDS            lacZα (fragment): LacZα fragment of β-galactosidase; lacZ fragment
   4378..4806    +  rep_origin     f1 ori (sequence partly withheld): f1 bacteriophage origin of replication; arrow indicates direction of (+) strand synthesis
   4859..4963    +  promoter       AmpR promoter: bla
   4964..5824    +  CDS            AmpR: β-lactamase; bla; confers resistance to ampicillin, carbenicillin, and related antibiotics
   5995..6583    +  rep_origin     ori: high-copy-number ColE1/pMB1/pBR322/pUC origin of replication
   6766..6858    +  CDS            lacI (fragment): lac repressor; lacI; The lac repressor binds to the lac operator to inhibit transcription in E. coli. This inhibition can be relieved by adding lactose or isopropyl-β-D-thiogalactopyranoside (IPTG).
   6871..6892    +  protein_bind   CAP binding site: CAP binding activates transcription in the presence of cAMP. E. coli catabolite activator protein
   6907..6937    +  promoter       lac promoter: promoter for the E. coli lac operon
   6945..6961    +  protein_bind   lac operator: The lac repressor binds to the lac operator to inhibit transcription in E. coli. This inhibition can be relieved by adding lactose or isopropyl-β-D-thiogalactopyranoside (IPTG). lac repressor encoded by lacI
   7006..7024    +  promoter       T3 promoter: promoter for bacteriophage T3 RNA polymerase
   7052..7278    +  promoter       RSV promoter: Rous sarcoma virus enhancer/promoter
   7279..7459    +  LTR            5' LTR (truncated): truncated 5' long terminal repeat (LTR) from HIV-1
   7506..7631    +  misc_feature   HIV-1 Ψ: packaging signal of human immunodeficiency virus type 1
   7615..7978    +  CDS            HIV-1 gag (fragment): gag protein from human immunodeficiency virus 1; gag
   8124..8357    +  misc_feature   RRE: The Rev response element (RRE) of HIV-1 allows for Rev-dependent mRNA export from the nucleus to the cytoplasm.
   8734..8760    +  CDS            Rev (fragment): human immunodeficiency virus 1 (HIV-1) Rev protein; rev; enhances nuclear export of unspliced and incompletely spliced viral mRNAs
   8761..9261    +  promoter       hPGK promoter: human phosphoglycerate kinase 1 promoter
   9323..9440    +  misc_feature   cPPT/CTS: central polypurine tract and central termination sequence of HIV-1
>Addgene plasmid #122804 | pAC10084_pLX-Puro(1-180)-NpuDnaE(N)-IRES-TagBFP2 | depositor full sequence | sequence record 234309 | pAC10084_pLX-Puro(1-180)-NpuDnaE(N)-IRES-TagBFP2 sequence 9492 bps
CCCGGGGTTATTAATAGTAATCAATTACGGGGTCATTAGTTCATAGCCCATATATGGAGTTCCGCGTTAC
ATAACTTACGGTAAATGGCCCGCCTGGCTGACCGCCCAACGACCCCCGCCCATTGACGTCAATAATGACG
TATGTTCCCATAGTAACGCCAATAGGGACTTTCCATTGACGTCAATGGGTGGAGTATTTACGGTAAACTG
CCCACTTGGCAGTACATCAAGTGTATCATATGCCAAGTACGCCCCCTATTGACGTCAATGACGGTAAATG
GCCCGCCTGGCATTATGCCCAGTACATGACCTTATGGGACTTTCCTACTTGGCAGTACATCTACGTATTA
GTCATCGCTATTACCATGGTGATGCGGTTTTGGCAGTACATCAATGGGCGTGGATAGCGGTTTGACTCAC
GGGGATTTCCAAGTCTCCACCCCATTGACGTCAATGGGAGTTTGTTTTGGCACCAAAATCAACGGGACTT
TCCAAAATGTCGTAACAACTCCGCCCCATTGACGCAAATGGGCGGTAGGCGTGTACGGTGGGAGGTCTAT
ATAAGCAGAGCTCTCTGGCTAACTGTCGGGATCAACAAGTTTGTACAAAAAAGCAGGCTCCGAATTCACC
GGTGCCACCATGACCGAGTACAAGCCCACGGTGCGCCTCGCCACCCGCGACGACGTCCCCAGGGCCGTAC
GCACCCTCGCCGCCGCGTTCGCCGACTACCCCGCCACGCGCCACACCGTCGATCCGGACCGCCACATCGA
GCGGGTCACCGAGCTGCAAGAACTCTTCCTCACGCGCGTCGGGCTCGACATCGGCAAGGTGTGGGTCGCG
GACGACGGCGCCGCGGTGGCGGTCTGGACCACGCCGGAGAGCGTCGAAGCGGGGGCGGTGTTCGCCGAGA
TCGGCCCGCGCATGGCCGAGTTGAGCGGTTCCCGGCTGGCCGCGCAGCAACAGATGGAAGGCCTCCTGGC
GCCGCACCGGCCCAAGGAGCCCGCGTGGTTCCTGGCCACCGTCGGCGTCTCGCCCGACCACCAGGGCAAG
GGTCTGGGCAGCGCCGTCGTGCTCCCCGGAGTGGAGGCGGCCGAGCGCGCCGGGGTGCCCGCCTTCCTGG
AGACCTCCGCGCCCCGCAACCTCCCCTTCTACGAGCGGCTCGGCTTCACCGTCACCGCCTGCCTTTCATA
CGAGACCGAGATCCTGACTGTCGAGTACGGATTGCTTCCTATCGGCAAAATCGTGGAGAAGAGGATTGAA
TGTACCGTCTATTCAGTCGATAATAATGGGAACATCTACACACAGCCCGTGGCTCAATGGCACGACAGAG
GAGAGCAGGAAGTTTTTGAATACTGTCTCGAGGACGGATCCCTCATCCGCGCTACTAAAGATCATAAGTT
TATGACCGTGGACGGCCAGATGCTGCCAATTGACGAAATTTTTGAACGAGAGCTGGATCTGATGAGAGTC
GACAACCTTCCAAACTGATTAATTAAGAATTCGACCCAGCTTTCTTGTACAAAGTGGTTGGTAAGCCTAT
CCCTAACCCTCTCCTCGGTCTCGATTCTACGTAGTAATGAGCTAGCAGTCTCGAGGTTAACGAATTCCGC
CCCCCCCCTAACGTTACTGGCCGAAGCCGCTTGGAATAAGGCCGGTGTGCGCTTGTCTATATGTTATTTT
CCACCATATTGCCGTCTTTTGGCAATGTGAGGGCCCGGAAACCTGGCCCTGTCTTCTTGACGAGCATTCC
TAGGGGTCTTTCCCCTCTCGCCAAAGGAATGCAAGGTCTGTTGAATGTCGTGAAGGAAGCAGTTCCTCTG
GAAGCTTCTTGAAGACAAACAACGTCTGTAGCGACCCTTTGCAGGCAGCGGAACCCCCCACCTGGCGACA
GGTGCCCCTGCGGCCAAAAGCCACGTGTATAAGATACACCTGCAAAGGCGGCACAACCCCAGTGCCACGT
TGTGAGTTGGATAGTTGTGGAAAGAGTCAAATGGCTCTCCTCAAGCGTATTCAACAAGGGGCTGAAGGAT
GCCCAGAAGGTACCCCATTGTATGGGATCTGATCTGGGGCCTCGGTGCACATGCTTTACATGTGTTTAGT
CGAGGTTAAAAAAACGTCTAGGCCCCCCGAACCACGGGGACGTGGTTTTCCTTTGAAAAACACGATAATA
CCATGGCCATGAGCGAGCTGATTAAGGAGAACATGCACATGAAGCTGTACATGGAGGGCACCGTGGACAA
CCATCACTTCAAGTGCACATCCGAGGGCGAAGGCAAGCCCTACGAGGGCACCCAGACCATGAGAATCAAG
GTGGTCGAGGGCGGCCCTCTCCCCTTCGCCTTCGACATCCTGGCTACTAGCTTCCTCTACGGCAGCAAGA
CCTTCATCAACCACACCCAGGGCATCCCCGACTTCTTCAAGCAGTCCTTCCCTGAGGGCTTCACATGGGA
GAGAGTCACCACATACGAAGACGGGGGCGTGCTGACCGCTACCCAGGACACCAGCCTCCAGGACGGCTGC
CTCATCTACAACGTCAAGATCAGAGGGGTGAACTTCACATCCAACGGCCCTGTGATGCAGAAGAAAACAC
TCGGCTGGGAGGCCTTCACCGAGACGCTGTACCCCGCTGACGGCGGCCTGGAAGGCAGAAACGACATGGC
CCTGAAGCTCGTGGGCGGGAGCCATCTGATCGCAAACATCAAGACCACATATAGATCCAAGAAACCCGCT
AAGAACCTCAAGATGCCTGGCGTCTACTATGTGGACTACAGACTGGAAAGAATCAAGGAGGCCAACAACG
AGACCTACGTCGAGCAGCACGAGGTGGCAGTGGCCAGATACTGCGACCTCCCTAGCAAACTGGGGCACAA
GCTTAATTAACACCGGTGGCGCGTTAAGTCGACAATCAACCTCTGGATTACAAAATTTGTGAAAGATTGA
CTGGTATTCTTAACTATGTTGCTCCTTTTACGCTATGTGGATACGCTGCTTTAATGCCTTTGTATCATGC
TATTGCTTCCCGTATGGCTTTCATTTTCTCCTCCTTGTATAAATCCTGGTTGCTGTCTCTTTATGAGGAG
TTGTGGCCCGTTGTCAGGCAACGTGGCGTGGTGTGCACTGTGTTTGCTGACGCAACCCCCACTGGTTGGG
GCATTGCCACCACCTGTCAGCTCCTTTCCGGGACTTTCGCTTTCCCCCTCCCTATTGCCACGGCGGAACT
CATCGCCGCCTGCCTTGCCCGCTGCTGGACAGGGGCTCGGCTGTTGGGCACTGACAATTCCGTGGTGTTG
TCGGGGAAATCATCGTCCTTTCCTTGGCTGCTCGCCTGTGTTGCCACCTGGATTCTGCGCGGGACGTCCT
TCTGCTACGTCCCTTCGGCCCTCAATCCAGCGGACCTTCCTTCCCGCGGCCTGCTGCCGGCTCTGCGGCC
TCTTCCGCGTCTTCGCCTTCGCCCTCAGACGAGTCGGATCTCCCTTTGGGCCGCCTCCCCGCGTCGACTT
TAAGACCAATGACTTACAAGGCAGCTGTAGATCTTAGCCACTTTTTAAAAGAAAAGGGGGGACTGGAAGG
GCTAATTCACTCCCAACGAAGACAAGATCTGCTTTTTGCTTGTACTGGGTCTCTCTGGTTAGACCAGATC
TGAGCCTGGGAGCTCTCTGGCTAACTAGGGAACCCACTGCTTAAGCCTCAATAAAGCTTGCCTTGAGTGC
TTCAAGTAGTGTGTGCCCGTCTGTTGTGTGACTCTGGTAACTAGAGATCCCTCAGACCCTTTTAGTCAGT
GTGGAAAATCTCTAGCAGTACGTATAGTAGTTCATGTCATCTTATTATTCAGTATTTATAACTTGCAAAG
AAATGAATATCAGAGAGTGAGAGGAACTTGTTTATTGCAGCTTATAATGGTTACAAATAAAGCAATAGCA
TCACAAATTTCACAAATAAAGCATTTTTTTCACTGCATTCTAGTTGTGGTTTGTCCAAACTCATCAATGT
ATCTTATCATGTCTGGCTCTAGCTATCCCGCCCCTAACTCCGCCCATCCCGCCCCTAACTCCGCCCAGTT
CCGCCCATTCTCCGCCCCATGGCTGACTAATTTTTTTTATTTATGCAGAGGCCGAGGCCGCCTCGGCCTC
TGAGCTATTCCAGAAGTAGTGAGGAGGCTTTTTTGGAGGCCTAGGGACGTACCCAATTCGCCCTATAGTG
AGTCGTATTACGCGCGCTCACTGGCCGTCGTTTTACAACGTCGTGACTGGGAAAACCCTGGCGTTACCCA
ACTTAATCGCCTTGCAGCACATCCCCCTTTCGCCAGCTGGCGTAATAGCGAAGAGGCCCGCACCGATCGC
CCTTCCCAACAGTTGCGCAGCCTGAATGGCGAATGGG
[124 nt withheld, positions 4378-4501]
C
[91 nt withheld, positions 4503-4593]
A
[49 nt withheld, positions 4595-4643]
CCTTTGACGTTGGAGTCCACGTTCTTT
[37 nt withheld, positions 4671-4707]
ACCCTATCTCGGTCTATTCTTTTGATTTATAAGGGATTTTGCCGATTTCGGCCTATTGGTTAAAAAATGA
GCTGATTTAACAAAAATTTAACGCGAATTTTAACAAAATATTAACGCTTACAATTTAGGTGGCACTTTTC
GGGGAAATGTGCGCGGAACCCCTATTTGTTTATTTTTCTAAATACATTCAAATATGTATCCGCTCATGAG
ACAATAACCCTGATAAATGCTTCAATAATATTGAAAAAGGAAGAGTATGAGTATTCAACATTTCCGTGTC
GCCCTTATTCCCTTTTTTGCGGCATTTTGCCTTCCTGTTTTTGCTCACCCAGAAACGCTGGTGAAAGTAA
AAGATGCTGAAGATCAGTTGGGTGCACGAGTGGGTTACATCGAACTGGATCTCAACAGCGGTAAGATCCT
TGAGAGTTTTCGCCCCGAAGAACGTTTTCCAATGATGAGCACTTTTAAAGTTCTGCTATGTGGCGCGGTA
TTATCCCGTATTGACGCCGGGCAAGAGCAACTCGGTCGCCGCATACACTATTCTCAGAATGACTTGGTTG
AGTACTCACCAGTCACAGAAAAGCATCTTACGGATGGCATGACAGTAAGAGAATTATGCAGTGCTGCCAT
AACCATGAGTGATAACACTGCGGCCAACTTACTTCTGACAACGATCGGAGGACCGAAGGAGCTAACCGCT
TTTTTGCACAACATGGGGGATCATGTAACTCGCCTTGATCGTTGGGAACCGGAGCTGAATGAAGCCATAC
CAAACGACGAGCGTGACACCACGATGCCTGTAGCAATGGCAACAACGTTGCGCAAACTATTAACTGGCGA
ACTACTTACTCTAGCTTCCCGGCAACAATTAATAGACTGGATGGAGGCGGATAAAGTTGCAGGACCACTT
CTGCGCTCGGCCCTTCCGGCTGGCTGGTTTATTGCTGATAAATCTGGAGCCGGTGAGCGTGGGTCTCGCG
GTATCATTGCAGCACTGGGGCCAGATGGTAAGCCCTCCCGTATCGTAGTTATCTACACGACGGGGAGTCA
GGCAACTATGGATGAACGAAATAGACAGATCGCTGAGATAGGTGCCTCACTGATTAAGCATTGGTAACTG
TCAGACCAAGTTTACTCATATATACTTTAGATTGATTTAAAACTTCATTTTTAATTTAAAAGGATCTAGG
TGAAGATCCTTTTTGATAATCTCATGACCAAAATCCCTTAACGTGAGTTTTCGTTCCACTGAGCGTCAGA
CCCCGTAGAAAAGATCAAAGGATCTTCTTGAGATCCTTTTTTTCTGCGCGTAATCTGCTGCTTGCAAACA
AAAAAACCACCGCTACCAGCGGTGGTTTGTTTGCCGGATCAAGAGCTACCAACTCTTTTTCCGAAGGTAA
CTGGCTTCAGCAGAGCGCAGATACCAAATACTGTTCTTCTAGTGTAGCCGTAGTTAGGCCACCACTTCAA
GAACTCTGTAGCACCGCCTACATACCTCGCTCTGCTAATCCTGTTACCAGTGGCTGCTGCCAGTGGCGAT
AAGTCGTGTCTTACCGGGTTGGACTCAAGACGATAGTTACCGGATAAGGCGCAGCGGTCGGGCTGAACGG
GGGGTTCGTGCACACAGCCCAGCTTGGAGCGAACGACCTACACCGAACTGAGATACCTACAGCGTGAGCT
ATGAGAAAGCGCCACGCTTCCCGAAGGGAGAAAGGCGGACAGGTATCCGGTAAGCGGCAGGGTCGGAACA
GGAGAGCGCACGAGGGAGCTTCCAGGGGGAAACGCCTGGTATCTTTATAGTCCTGTCGGGTTTCGCCACC
TCTGACTTGAGCGTCGATTTTTGTGATGCTCGTCAGGGGGGCGGAGCCTATGGAAAAACGCCAGCAACGC
GGCCTTTTTACGGTTCCTGGCCTTTTGCTGGCCTTTTGCTCACATGTTCTTTCCTGCGTTATCCCCTGAT
TCTGTGGATAACCGTATTACCGCCTTTGAGTGAGCTGATACCGCTCGCCGCAGCCGAACGACCGAGCGCA
GCGAGTCAGTGAGCGAGGAAGCGGAAGAGCGCCCAATACGCAAACCGCCTCTCCCCGCGCGTTGGCCGAT
TCATTAATGCAGCTGGCACGACAGGTTTCCCGACTGGAAAGCGGGCAGTGAGCGCAACGCAATTAATGTG
AGTTAGCTCACTCATTAGGCACCCCAGGCTTTACACTTTATGCTTCCGGCTCGTATGTTGTGTGGAATTG
TGAGCGGATAACAATTTCACACAGGAAACAGCTATGACCATGATTACGCCAAGCGCGCAATTAACCCTCA
CTAAAGGGAACAAAAGCTGGAGCTGCAAGCTTAATGTAGTCTTATGCAATACTCTTGTAGTCTTGCAACA
TGGTAACGATGAGTTAGCAACATGCCTTACAAGGAGAGAAAAAGCACCGTGCATGCCGATTGGTGGAAGT
AAGGTGGTACGATCGTGCCTTATTAGGAAGGCAACAGACGGGTCTGACATGGATTGGACGAACCACTGAA
TTGCCGCATTGCAGAGATATTGTATTTAAGTGCCTAGCTCGATACATAAACGGGTCTCTCTGGTTAGACC
AGATCTGAGCCTGGGAGCTCTCTGGCTAACTAGGGAACCCACTGCTTAAGCCTCAATAAAGCTTGCCTTG
AGTGCTTCAAGTAGTGTGTGCCCGTCTGTTGTGTGACTCTGGTAACTAGAGATCCCTCAGACCCTTTTAG
TCAGTGTGGAAAATCTCTAGCAGTGGCGCCCGAACAGGGACTTGAAAGCGAAAGGGAAACCAGAGGAGCT
CTCTCGACGCAGGACTCGGCTTGCTGAAGCGCGCACGGCAAGAGGCGAGGGGCGGCGACTGGTGAGTACG
CCAAAAATTTTGACTAGCGGAGGCTAGAAGGAGAGAGATGGGTGCGAGAGCGTCAGTATTAAGCGGGGGA
GAATTAGATCGCGATGGGAAAAAATTCGGTTAAGGCCAGGGGGAAAGAAAAAATATAAATTAAAACATAT
AGTATGGGCAAGCAGGGAGCTAGAACGATTCGCAGTTAATCCTGGCCTGTTAGAAACATCAGAAGGCTGT
AGACAAATACTGGGACAGCTACAACCATCCCTTCAGACAGGATCAGAAGAACTTAGATCATTATATAATA
CAGTAGCAACCCTCTATTGTGTGCATCAAAGGATAGAGATAAAAGACACCAAGGAAGCTTTAGACAAGAT
AGAGGAAGAGCAAAACAAAAGTAAGACCACCGCACAGCAAGCGGCCGCTGATCTTCAGACCTGGAGGAGG
AGATATGAGGGACAATTGGAGAAGTGAATTATATAAATATAAAGTAGTAAAAATTGAACCATTAGGAGTA
GCACCCACCAAGGCAAAGAGAAGAGTGGTGCAGAGAGAAAAAAGAGCAGTGGGAATAGGAGCTTTGTTCC
TTGGGTTCTTGGGAGCAGCAGGAAGCACTATGGGCGCAGCGTCAATGACGCTGACGGTACAGGCCAGACA
ATTATTGTCTGGTATAGTGCAGCAGCAGAACAATTTGCTGAGGGCTATTGAGGCGCAACAGCATCTGTTG
CAACTCACAGTCTGGGGCATCAAGCAGCTCCAGGCAAGAATCCTGGCTGTGGAAAGATACCTAAAGGATC
AACAGCTCCTGGGGATTTGGGGTTGCTCTGGAAAACTCATTTGCACCACTGCTGTGCCTTGGAATGCTAG
TTGGAGTAATAAATCTCTGGAACAGATTTGGAATCACACGACCTGGATGGAGTGGGACAGAGAAATTAAC
AATTACACAAGCTTAATACACTCCTTAATTGAAGAATCGCAAAACCAGCAAGAAAAGAATGAACAAGAAT
TATTGGAATTAGATAAATGGGCAAGTTTGTGGAATTGGTTTAACATAACAAATTGGCTGTGGTATATAAA
ATTATTCATAATGATAGTAGGAGGCTTGGTAGGTTTAAGAATAGTTTTTGCTGTACTTTCTATAGTGAAT
AGAGTTAGGCAGGGATATTCACCATTATCGTTTCAGACCCACCTCCCAACCCCGAGGGGACCCTTGCGCC
TTTTCCAAGGCAGCCCTGGGTTTGCGCAGGGACGCGGCTGCTCTGGGCGTGGTTCCGGGAAACGCAGCGG
CGCCGACCCTGGGTCTCGCACATTCTTCACGTCCGTTCGCAGCGTCACCCGGATCTTCGCCGCTACCCTT
GTGGGCCCCCCGGCGACGCTTCCTGCTCCGCCCCTAAGTCGGGAAGGTTCCTTGCGGTTCGCGGCGTGCC
GGACGTGACAAACGGAAGCCGCACGTCTCACTAGTACCCTCGCAGACGGACAGCGCCAGGGAGCAATGGC
AGCGCGCCGACCGCGATGGGCTGTGGCCAATAGCGGCTGCTCAGCAGGGCGCGCCGAGAGCAGCGGCCGG
GAAGGGGCGGTGCGGGAGGCGGGGTGTGGGGCGGTAGTGTGGGCCCTGTTCCTGCCCGCGCGGTGTTCCG
CATTCTGCAAGCCTCCGGAGCGCACGTCGGCAGTCGGCTCCCTCGTTGACCGAATCACCGACCTCTCTCC
CCAGGGGGTACCCAGCTGTCTAGAGAATTCTAGATCTTGAGACAAATGGCAGTATTCATCCACAATTTTA
AAAGAAAAGGGGGGATTGGGGGGTACAGTGCAGGGGAAAGAATAGTAGACATAATAGCAACAGACATACA
AACTAAAGAATTACAAAAACAAATTACAAAAATTCAAAATTTTCGGGTTTATTACAGGGACAGCAGAGAT
CCACTTTGGCGCCGGCTCGAGGGGG
